Addgene plasmid #201898: pFUGW-ELMOD3
Purpose: Used for expression of human protein ELMOD3 in mammalian cells
Depositing lab: Richard Kahn. Depositing organization: Emory University.
Backbone
  Vector backbone: pFUGW
  Backbone size w/o insert (bp): 10100
  Vector type: Mammalian Expression, Lentiviral
Growth in bacteria
  Bacterial resistance: Ampicillin, 100 μg/mL
  Growth temperature: 37°C
  Growth strain: NEB Stable
  Copy number: High Copy
Gene/Insert
  Gene/Insert name: ELMOD3
  Species: H. sapiens (human)
  Entrez Gene: ELMOD3 (a.k.a. DFNA81, DFNB88, LST3, RBED1, RBM29)
  Cloning method: Restriction Enzyme; 5′ cloning site unknown (unknown if destroyed); 3′ cloning site unknown (unknown if destroyed)
  Sequencing primers: 5′ n/a
Terms and licenses: Academic/Nonprofit Terms; Industry Terms: Not Available to Industry
How to cite: pFUGW-ELMOD3 was a gift from Richard Kahn (Addgene plasmid # 201898 ; http://n2t.net/addgene:201898 ; RRID:Addgene_201898)
