[The description below was written by a language model from this plasmid's Addgene catalogue record and pLannotate feature annotations shown in this document.]
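Description:
pFUGW-ELMOD3 is a third-generation-style HIV-1 lentiviral transfer plasmid, built on the pFUGW backbone, for expressing the human ELMOD3 protein in mammalian cells. It is maintained in E. coli through a high-copy ColE1/pUC-type origin and selected with ampicillin via the β-lactamase gene; an f1 origin is also present. Outside the viral region the backbone carries an SV40 promoter/EM7 promoter–BleoR cassette with an SV40 poly(A) signal, which could in principle confer Zeocin resistance in transfected cells or bacteria. Because it lies beyond the LTRs, it would not be carried into transduced cells.

The viral genome is transcribed in packaging cells from a CMV enhancer/promoter fused to a truncated 5′ LTR. This is followed by the Ψ packaging signal with a gag fragment, the Rev response element for Rev-dependent nuclear export of the full-length RNA, and the cPPT/CTS that aids nuclear import of the reverse-transcribed genome. The internal expression cassette uses the human ubiquitin C promoter to drive the ELMOD3 open reading frame of about 1.1 kb. A WPRE downstream enhances transcript stability and expression, and the unit ends at a truncated 3′ LTR with a bGH poly(A) signal beyond it. The automated annotation matched the coding sequence to mouse Elmod3, a GTPase-activating protein for ARL2, but the catalogue entry states that the insert is human, so this probably reflects the closest database homologue. No epitope tag or fluorescent reporter is annotated, which suggests that ELMOD3 occupies the position of the GFP normally found in pFUGW. The cloning sites are not recorded. The plasmid can be used for direct transfection or for producing lentivirus to obtain stable ELMOD3 expression.
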