Features (pLannotate 1.2.2; 31 found; start..end, strand, type, name):
    297..422     +  CDS            ble (fragment): BLE_KLEPN - Experimental evidence at protein level: Swiss-Prot protein existence level 1. Binding protein with a strong affinity to the bleomycin family of antibiotics. Binds to CL990; an antimitotic-antibiotic compound. From Klebsiella pneumoniae.
    417..538     +  polyA_signal   SV40 poly(A) signal: SV40 polyadenylation signal
    611..627     -  protein_bind   lac operator: The lac repressor binds to the lac operator to inhibit transcription in E. coli. This inhibition can be relieved by adding lactose or isopropyl-β-D-thiogalactopyranoside (IPTG). lac repressor encoded by lacI
    635..665     -  promoter       lac promoter: promoter for the E. coli lac operon
    680..701     -  protein_bind   CAP binding site: CAP binding activates transcription in the presence of cAMP. E. coli catabolite activator protein
    714..806     -  CDS            lacI (fragment): lac repressor; lacI; The lac repressor binds to the lac operator to inhibit transcription in E. coli. This inhibition can be relieved by adding lactose or isopropyl-β-D-thiogalactopyranoside (IPTG).
    989..1577    -  rep_origin     ori: high-copy-number ColE1/pMB1/pBR322/pUC origin of replication
   1748..2608    -  CDS            AmpR: β-lactamase; bla; confers resistance to ampicillin, carbenicillin, and related antibiotics
   2609..2713    -  promoter       AmpR promoter: bla
   2772..2824    -  misc_feature   bom (fragment): basis of mobility region from pBR322
   2979..3358    +  enhancer       CMV enhancer: human cytomegalovirus immediate early enhancer
   3359..3558    +  promoter       CMV promoter: human cytomegalovirus (CMV) immediate early promoter
   3576..3756    +  LTR            5' LTR (truncated): truncated 5' long terminal repeat (LTR) from HIV-1
   3803..3928    +  misc_feature   HIV-1 Ψ: packaging signal of human immunodeficiency virus type 1
   3912..4275    +  CDS            HIV-1 gag (fragment): gag protein from human immunodeficiency virus 1; gag
   4421..4654    +  misc_feature   RRE: The Rev response element (RRE) of HIV-1 allows for Rev-dependent mRNA export from the nucleus to the cytoplasm.
   5031..5131    +  CDS            Rev (fragment): human immunodeficiency virus 1 (HIV-1) Rev protein; rev; enhances nuclear export of unspliced and incompletely spliced viral mRNAs
   5181..5298    +  misc_feature   cPPT/CTS: central polypurine tract and central termination sequence of HIV-1
   5363..6574    +  promoter       UbC promoter: human ubiquitin C promoter
   6585..6608    -  misc_feature   MCS (fragment): pUC18/19 multiple cloning site
   6612..7754    +  CDS            Elmod3: ELMD3_MOUSE - Also known as Rbed1. Experimental evidence at protein level: Swiss-Prot protein existence level 1. Acts as a GTPase-activating protein (GAP) for ARL2 with low specific activity. From Mus musculus (Mouse).
   7758..7782    +  misc_feature   MCS (fragment): pBluescript multiple cloning site
   7782..8370    +  misc_feature   WPRE: woodchuck hepatitis virus posttranscriptional regulatory element
   8307..8888    +  CDS            nef (fragment): NEF_HV1H2 - Experimental evidence at protein level: Swiss-Prot protein existence level 1. Extracellular Nef protein targets CD4(+) T-lymphocytes for apoptosis by interacting with CXCR4 surface receptors. From Human immunodeficiency virus type 1 group M subtype B (isolate HXB2) (HIV-1).
   8895..9075    +  LTR            5' LTR (truncated): truncated 5' long terminal repeat (LTR) from HIV-1
   9107..9331    +  polyA_signal   bGH poly(A) signal: bovine growth hormone polyadenylation signal
   9335..9356    +  promoter       SV40 promoter (fragment): SV40 enhancer and early promoter
   9377..9805    +  rep_origin     f1 ori (sequence partly withheld): f1 bacteriophage origin of replication; arrow indicates direction of (+) strand synthesis
   9819..10148   +  promoter       SV40 promoter: SV40 enhancer and early promoter
  10196..10243   +  promoter       EM7 promoter: synthetic bacterial promoter&nbsp
  10262..287     +  CDS            BleoR (across the origin): antibiotic-binding protein; Sh ble from Streptoalloteichus hindustanus; confers resistance to bleomycin, phleomycin, and Zeocin™
>Addgene plasmid #201898 | pFUGW-ELMOD3 | addgene full sequence | sequence record 402546 | Addgene NGS Result
CCCGGGACTTCGTGGAGGACGACTTCGCCGGTGTGGTCCGGGACGACGTGACCCTGTTCATCAGCGCGGT
CCAGGACCAGGTGGTGCCGGACAACACCCTGGCCTGGGTGTGGGTGCGCGGCCTGGACGAGCTGTACGCC
GAGTGGTCGGAGGTCGTGTCCACGAACTTCCGGGACGCCTCCGGGCCGGCCATGACCGAGATCGGCGAGC
AGCCGTGGGGGCGGGAGTTCGCCCTGCGCGACCCGGCCGGCAACTGCGTGCACTTCGTGGCCGAGGAGCA
GGACTGACACGTGCTACGAGATTTCGATTCCACCGCCGCCTTCTATGAAAGGTTGGGCTTCGGAATCGTT
TTCCGGGACGCCGGCTGGATGATCCTCCAGCGCGGGGATCTCATGCTGGAGTTCTTCGCCCACCCCAACT
TGTTTATTGCAGCTTATAATGGTTACAAATAAAGCAATAGCATCACAAATTTCACAAATAAAGCATTTTT
TTCACTGCATTCTAGTTGTGGTTTGTCCAAACTCATCAATGTATCTTATCATGTCTGTATACCGTCGACC
TCTAGCTAGAGCTTGGCGTAATCATGGTCATAGCTGTTTCCTGTGTGAAATTGTTATCCGCTCACAATTC
CACACAACATACGAGCCGGAAGCATAAAGTGTAAAGCCTGGGGTGCCTAATGAGTGAGCTAACTCACATT
AATTGCGTTGCGCTCACTGCCCGCTTTCCAGTCGGGAAACCTGTCGTGCCAGCTGCATTAATGAATCGGC
CAACGCGCGGGGAGAGGCGGTTTGCGTATTGGGCGCTCTTCCGCTTCCTCGCTCACTGACTCGCTGCGCT
CGGTCGTTCGGCTGCGGCGAGCGGTATCAGCTCACTCAAAGGCGGTAATACGGTTATCCACAGAATCAGG
GGATAACGCAGGAAAGAACATGTGAGCAAAAGGCCAGCAAAAGGCCAGGAACCGTAAAAAGGCCGCGTTG
CTGGCGTTTTTCCATAGGCTCCGCCCCCCTGACGAGCATCACAAAAATCGACGCTCAAGTCAGAGGTGGC
GAAACCCGACAGGACTATAAAGATACCAGGCGTTTCCCCCTGGAAGCTCCCTCGTGCGCTCTCCTGTTCC
GACCCTGCCGCTTACCGGATACCTGTCCGCCTTTCTCCCTTCGGGAAGCGTGGCGCTTTCTCATAGCTCA
CGCTGTAGGTATCTCAGTTCGGTGTAGGTCGTTCGCTCCAAGCTGGGCTGTGTGCACGAACCCCCCGTTC
AGCCCGACCGCTGCGCCTTATCCGGTAACTATCGTCTTGAGTCCAACCCGGTAAGACACGACTTATCGCC
ACTGGCAGCAGCCACTGGTAACAGGATTAGCAGAGCGAGGTATGTAGGCGGTGCTACAGAGTTCTTGAAG
TGGTGGCCTAACTACGGCTACACTAGAAGAACAGTATTTGGTATCTGCGCTCTGCTGAAGCCAGTTACCT
TCGGAAAAAGAGTTGGTAGCTCTTGATCCGGCAAACAAACCACCGCTGGTAGCGGTGGTTTTTTTGTTTG
CAAGCAGCAGATTACGCGCAGAAAAAAAGGATCTCAAGAAGATCCTTTGATCTTTTCTACGGGGTCTGAC
GCTCAGTGGAACGAAAACTCACGTTAAGGGATTTTGGTCATGAGATTATCAAAAAGGATCTTCACCTAGA
TCCTTTTAAATTAAAAATGAAGTTTTAAATCAATCTAAAGTATATATGAGTAAACTTGGTCTGACAGTTA
CCAATGCTTAATCAGTGAGGCACCTATCTCAGCGATCTGTCTATTTCGTTCATCCATAGTTGCCTGACTC
CCCGTCGTGTAGATAACTACGATACGGGAGGGCTTACCATCTGGCCCCAGTGCTGCAATGATACCGCGAG
ACCCACGCTCACCGGCTCCAGATTTATCAGCAATAAACCAGCCAGCCGGAAGGGCCGAGCGCAGAAGTGG
TCCTGCAACTTTATCCGCCTCCATCCAGTCTATTAATTGTTGCCGGGAAGCTAGAGTAAGTAGTTCGCCA
GTTAATAGTTTGCGCAACGTTGTTGCCATTGCTACAGGCATCGTGGTGTCACGCTCGTCGTTTGGTATGG
CTTCATTCAGCTCCGGTTCCCAACGATCAAGGCGAGTTACATGATCCCCCATGTTGTGCAAAAAAGCGGT
TAGCTCCTTCGGTCCTCCGATCGTTGTCAGAAGTAAGTTGGCCGCAGTGTTATCACTCATGGTTATGGCA
GCACTGCATAATTCTCTTACTGTCATGCCATCCGTAAGATGCTTTTCTGTGACTGGTGAGTACTCAACCA
AGTCATTCTGAGAATAGTGTATGCGGCGACCGAGTTGCTCTTGCCCGGCGTCAATACGGGATAATACCGC
GCCACATAGCAGAACTTTAAAAGTGCTCATCATTGGAAAACGTTCTTCGGGGCGAAAACTCTCAAGGATC
TTACCGCTGTTGAGATCCAGTTCGATGTAACCCACTCGTGCACCCAACTGATCTTCAGCATCTTTTACTT
TCACCAGCGTTTCTGGGTGAGCAAAAACAGGAAGGCAAAATGCCGCAAAAAAGGGAATAAGGGCGACACG
GAAATGTTGAATACTCATACTCTTCCTTTTTCAATATTATTGAAGCATTTATCAGGGTTATTGTCTCATG
AGCGGATACATATTTGAATGTATTTAGAAAAATAAACAAATAGGGGTTCCGCGCACATTTCCCCGAAAAG
TGCCACCTGACGTCGACGGATCGGGAGATCTCCCGATCCCCTATGGTGCACTCTCAGTACAATCTGCTCT
GATGCCGCATAGTTAAGCCAGTATCTGCTCCCTGCTTGTGTGTTGGAGGTCGCTGAGTAGTGCGCGAGCA
AAATTTAAGCTACAACAAGGCAAGGCTTGACCGACAATTGCATGAAGAATCTGCTTAGGGTTAGGCGTTT
TGCGCTGCTTCGCGATGTACGGGCCAGATATACGCGTTGACATTGATTATTGACTAGTTATTAATAGTAA
TCAATTACGGGGTCATTAGTTCATAGCCCATATATGGAGTTCCGCGTTACATAACTTACGGTAAATGGCC
CGCCTGGCTGACCGCCCAACGACCCCCGCCCATTGACGTCAATAATGACGTATGTTCCCATAGTAACGCC
AATAGGGACTTTCCATTGACGTCAATGGGTGGAGTATTTACGGTAAACTGCCCACTTGGCAGTACATCAA
GTGTATCATATGCCAAGTACGCCCCCTATTGACGTCAATGACGGTAAATGGCCCGCCTGGCATTATGCCC
AGTACATGACCTTATGGGACTTTCCTACTTGGCAGTACATCTACGTATTAGTCATCGCTATTACCATGGT
GATGCGGTTTTGGCAGTACATCAATGGGCGTGGATAGCGGTTTGACTCACGGGGATTTCCAAGTCTCCAC
CCCATTGACGTCAATGGGAGTTTGTTTTGGCACCAAAATCAACGGGACTTTCCAAAATGTCGTAACAACT
CCGCCCCATTGACGCAAATGGGCGGTAGGCGTGTACGGTGGGAGGTCTATATAAGCAGCGCGTTTTGCCT
GTACTGGGTCTCTCTGGTTAGACCAGATCTGAGCCTGGGAGCTCTCTGGCTAACTAGGGAACCCACTGCT
TAAGCCTCAATAAAGCTTGCCTTGAGTGCTTCAAGTAGTGTGTGCCCGTCTGTTGTGTGACTCTGGTAAC
TAGAGATCCCTCAGACCCTTTTAGTCAGTGTGGAAAATCTCTAGCAGTGGCGCCCGAACAGGGACTTGAA
AGCGAAAGGGAAACCAGAGGAGCTCTCTCGACGCAGGACTCGGCTTGCTGAAGCGCGCACGGCAAGAGGC
GAGGGGCGGCGACTGGTGAGTACGCCAAAAATTTTGACTAGCGGAGGCTAGAAGGAGAGAGATGGGTGCG
AGAGCGTCAGTATTAAGCGGGGGAGAATTAGATCGCGATGGGAAAAAATTCGGTTAAGGCCAGGGGGAAA
GAAAAAATATAAATTAAAACATATAGTATGGGCAAGCAGGGAGCTAGAACGATTCGCAGTTAATCCTGGC
CTGTTAGAAACATCAGAAGGCTGTAGACAAATACTGGGACAGCTACAACCATCCCTTCAGACAGGATCAG
AAGAACTTAGATCATTATATAATACAGTAGCAACCCTCTATTGTGTGCATCAAAGGATAGAGATAAAAGA
CACCAAGGAAGCTTTAGACAAGATAGAGGAAGAGCAAAACAAAAGTAAGACCACCGCACAGCAAGCGGCC
GCTGATCTTCAGACCTGGAGGAGGAGATATGAGGGACAATTGGAGAAGTGAATTATATAAATATAAAGTA
GTAAAAATTGAACCATTAGGAGTAGCACCCACCAAGGCAAAGAGAAGAGTGGTGCAGAGAGAAAAAAGAG
CAGTGGGAATAGGAGCTTTGTTCCTTGGGTTCTTGGGAGCAGCAGGAAGCACTATGGGCGCAGCGTCAAT
GACGCTGACGGTACAGGCCAGACAATTATTGTCTGGTATAGTGCAGCAGCAGAACAATTTGCTGAGGGCT
ATTGAGGCGCAACAGCATCTGTTGCAACTCACAGTCTGGGGCATCAAGCAGCTCCAGGCAAGAATCCTGG
CTGTGGAAAGATACCTAAAGGATCAACAGCTCCTGGGGATTTGGGGTTGCTCTGGAAAACTCATTTGCAC
CACTGCTGTGCCTTGGAATGCTAGTTGGAGTAATAAATCTCTGGAACAGATTTGGAATCACACGACCTGG
ATGGAGTGGGACAGAGAAATTAACAATTACACAAGCTTAATACACTCCTTAATTGAAGAATCGCAAAACC
AGCAAGAAAAGAATGAACAAGAATTATTGGAATTAGATAAATGGGCAAGTTTGTGGAATTGGTTTAACAT
AACAAATTGGCTGTGGTATATAAAATTATTCATAATGATAGTAGGAGGCTTGGTAGGTTTAAGAATAGTT
TTTGCTGTACTTTCTATAGTGAATAGAGTTAGGCAGGGATATTCACCATTATCGTTTCAGACCCACCTCC
CAACCCCGAGGGGACCCGACAGGCCCGAAGGAATAGAAGAAGAAGGTGGAGAGAGAGACAGAGACAGATC
CATTCGATTAGTGAACGGATCGGCACTGCGTGCGCCAATTCTGCAGACAAATGGCAGTATTCATCCACAA
TTTTAAAAGAAAAGGGGGGATTGGGGGGTACAGTGCAGGGGAAAGAATAGTAGACATAATAGCAACAGAC
ATACAAACTAAAGAATTACAAAAACAAATTACAAAAATTCAAAATTTTCGGGTTTATTACAGGGACAGCA
GAGATCCAGTTTGGTTAATTAACCCGTGTCGGCTCCAGATCTGGCCTCCGCGCCGGGTTTTGGCGCCTCC
CGCGGGCGCCCCCCTCCTCACGGCGAGCGCTGCCACGTCAGACGAAGGGCGCAGCGAGCGTCCTGATCCT
TCCGCCCGGACGCTCAGGACAGCGGCCCGCTGCTCATAAGACTCGGCCTTAGAACCCCAGTATCAGCAGA
AGGACATTTTAGGACGGGACTTGGGTGACTCTAGGGCACTGGTTTTCTTTCCAGAGAGCGGAACAGGCGA
GGAAAAGTAGTCCCTTCTCGGCGATTCTGCGGAGGGATCTCCGTGGGGCGGTGAACGCCGATGATTATAT
AAGGACGCGCCGGGTGTGGCACAGCTAGTTCCGTCGCAGCCGGGATTTGGGTCGCGGTTCTTGTTTGTGG
ATCGCTGTGATCGTCACTTGGTGAGTAGCGGGCTGCTGGGCTGGCCGGGGCTTTCGTGGCCGCCGGGCCG
CTCGGTGGGACGGAAGCGTGTGGAGAGACCGCCAAGGGCTGTAGTCTGGGTCCGCGAGCAAGGTTGCCCT
GAACTGGGGGTTGGGGGGAGCGCAGCAAAATGGCGGCTGTTCCCGAGTCTTGAATGGAAGACGCTTGTGA
GGCGGGCTGTGAGGTCGTTGAAACAAGGTGGGGGGCATGGTGGGCGGCAAGAACCCAAGGTCTTGAGGCC
TTCGCTAATGCGGGAAAGCTCTTATTCGGGTGAGATGGGCTGGGGCACCATCTGGGGACCCTGACGTGAA
GTTTGTCACTGACTGGAGAACTCGGTTTGTCGTCTGTTGCGGGGGCGGCAGTTATGGCGGTGCCGTTGGG
CAGTGCACCCGTACCTTTGGGAGCGCGCGCCCTCGTCGTGTCGTGACGTCACCCGTTCTGTTGGCTTATA
ATGCAGGGTGGGGCCACCTGCCGGTAGGTGTGCGGTAGGCTTTTCTCCGTCGCAGGACGCAGGGTTCGGG
CCTAGGGTAGGCTCTCCTGAATCGACAGGCGCCGGACCTCTGGTGAGGGGAGGGATAAGTGAGGCGTCAG
TTTCTTTGGTCGGTTTTATGTACCTATCTTCTTAAGTAGCTGAAGCTCCGGTTTTGAACTATGCGCTCGG
GGTTGGCGAGTGTGTTTTGTGAAGTTTTTTAGGCACCTTTTGAAATGTAATCATTTGGGTCAATATGTAA
TTTTCAGTGTTAGACTAGTAAATTGTCCGCTAAATTCTGGCCGTTTTTGGCTTTTTTGTTAGACGAAGCT
TGGGCTGCAGGTCGACTCTAGAGGATCCACCATGAGTGAAACATCTTGCTCTTTTTTTATTGAGAAAGAA
TTTCAAGATGGGCAGCTAGAAAATGTCTCTGCTGGGCTCTCTTCATCGTACAAGGACAAGGGTGCACTCA
TGGCTTTCAGAGGGATTCCTATCTCCGAGCTGACGAACCATGGCATTCTCCAGGCCCTGACGGCAGAAAC
CAATGGGTGGCAGCCAGGTGTTGTGAGTGAAGAGGTCCTCAGAGCCCAGGAAGAGTGGGAAGTGGTGGAC
ACCATCCATCCAGACATAGAGAGTGGAGTCCACTGCCAGCAGCCTGGCCAGCTCATCTCCTTCAACGAGG
CCCTGGAGCACTTCCAGAGTGTGGACCTTTCCTCTTTCAAGAAAAGAATCCAGCCCACTATTCAAAGGAC
TGGGCTCGCCGCCCTCCGGCATTGCCTTTTCGGGCCGCCAAAGCTGCACCAGGGTCTTCGGGAAGAAAGA
GACTTGGTTCTCACCATTGCTCAGTGTGGCCTGGACAGCCAAAACCCAACGCATGGCCGAGTGCTCCAGA
CCATCTACAAGAAGCTGACTGGCTCCAAGTTCGACTGTGCCCTTCACGGAGACCATTGGGAAGACCTGGG
CTTCCAGGGAGCAAACCCAGCCACAGACCTCCGGGGGGCAGGCTTCCTGGCCCTCCTGCACCTACTCTAC
CTGGTCATGGACTCAAAGACGTTTCTGATGGCCCAGGAGATCTTCCGCCTGTCTCATCACCATATCCAGC
AATTCCCCTTCTGTTTGATGTCTGTGAACATCACCCGCATTGCCATCCAGGCCTTGAGAGAGGAGTGTCT
CTCCAGGGAGTGTAATCGGCGGCAGAAGGTCATCCCGGTGGTGAACAGCTTCTACGCGGCTACTTTCCTT
CATCTGGCTCGCGTGTGGAGGACCCAGCAGAAGACTATTTTAGACTCAGGCTTTGTCCTCAAAGACTTGG
AAGCGTTGGCCAAGAAGAGCCCAAAACGACTGCTCAAGACCCTGGATGACTACCTCGCCCAGGTGTCAAA
GGGACAGACCTCCTTGTTGGAGGCACACAAGCGCCCTGGATCACAGGGACCTCACTCCAGGGATCTCACT
TTCACAGGCGTGTGTGACCTGCAGTCTCACTCATTCGAGAGTGCAGGGTTGATCTGAGAATTCGATATCA
AGCTTATCGATAATCAACCTCTGGATTACAAAATTTGTGAAAGATTGACTGGTATTCTTAACTATGTTGC
TCCTTTTACGCTATGTGGATACGCTGCTTTAATGCCTTTGTATCATGCTATTGCTTCCCGTATGGCTTTC
ATTTTCTCCTCCTTGTATAAATCCTGGTTGCTGTCTCTTTATGAGGAGTTGTGGCCCGTTGTCAGGCAAC
GTGGCGTGGTGTGCACTGTGTTTGCTGACGCAACCCCCACTGGTTGGGGCATTGCCACCACCTGTCAGCT
CCTTTCCGGGACTTTCGCTTTCCCCCTCCCTATTGCCACGGCGGAACTCATCGCCGCCTGCCTTGCCCGC
TGCTGGACAGGGGCTCGGCTGTTGGGCACTGACAATTCCGTGGTGTTGTCGGGGAAATCATCGTCCTTTC
CTTGGCTGCTCGCCTGTGTTGCCACCTGGATTCTGCGCGGGACGTCCTTCTGCTACGTCCCTTCGGCCCT
CAATCCAGCGGACCTTCCTTCCCGCGGCCTGCTGCCGGCTCTGCGGCCTCTTCCGCGTCTTCGCCTTCGC
CCTCAGACGAGTCGGATCTCCCTTTGGGCCGCCTCCCCGCATCGATACCGTCGACCTCGAGACCTAGAAA
AACATGGAGCAATCACAAGTAGCAATACAGCAGCTACCAATGCTGATTGTGCCTGGCTAGAAGCACAAGA
GGAGGAGGAGGTGGGTTTTCCAGTCACACCTCAGGTACCTTTAAGACCAATGACTTACAAGGCAGCTGTA
GATCTTAGCCACTTTTTAAAAGAAAAGGGGGGACTGGAAGGGCTAATTCACTCCCAACGAAGACAAGATA
TCCTTGATCTGTGGATCTACCACACACAAGGCTACTTCCCTGATTGGCAGAACTACACACCAGGGCCAGG
GATCAGATATCCACTGACCTTTGGATGGTGCTACAAGCTAGTACCAGTTGAGCAAGAGAAGGTAGAAGAA
GCCAATGAAGGAGAGAACACCCGCTTGTTACACCCTGTGAGCCTGCATGGGATGGATGACCCGGAGAGAG
AAGTATTAGAGTGGAGGTTTGACAGCCGCCTAGCATTTCATCACATGGCCCGAGAGCTGCATCCGGACTG
TACTGGGTCTCTCTGGTTAGACCAGATCTGAGCCTGGGAGCTCTCTGGCTAACTAGGGAACCCACTGCTT
AAGCCTCAATAAAGCTTGCCTTGAGTGCTTCAAGTAGTGTGTGCCCGTCTGTTGTGTGACTCTGGTAACT
AGAGATCCCTCAGACCCTTTTAGTCAGTGTGGAAAATCTCTAGCAGGGCCCGTTTAAACCCGCTGATCAG
CCTCGACTGTGCCTTCTAGTTGCCAGCCATCTGTTGTTTGCCCCTCCCCCGTGCCTTCCTTGACCCTGGA
AGGTGCCACTCCCACTGTCCTTTCCTAATAAAATGAGGAAATTGCATCGCATTGTCTGAGTAGGTGTCAT
TCTATTCTGGGGGGTGGGGTGGGGCAGGACAGCAAGGGGGAGGATTGGGAAGACAATAGCAGGCATGCTG
GGGATGCGGTGGGCTCTATGGCTTCTGAGGCGGAAAGAACCAGCTGGGGCTCTAGGGGGTATCCCC
[124 nt withheld, positions 9377-9500]
C
[91 nt withheld, positions 9502-9592]
A
[49 nt withheld, positions 9594-9642]
CCTTTGACGTTGGAGTCCACGTTCTTT
[37 nt withheld, positions 9670-9706]
ACCCTATCTCGGTCTATTCTTTTGATTTATAAGGGATTTTGCCGATTTCGGCCTATTGGTTAAAAAATGA
GCTGATTTAACAAAAATTTAACGCGAATTAATTCTGTGGAATGTGTGTCAGTTAGGGTGTGGAAAGTCCC
CAGGCTCCCCAGCAGGCAGAAGTATGCAAAGCATGCATCTCAATTAGTCAGCAACCAGGTGTGGAAAGTC
CCCAGGCTCCCCAGCAGGCAGAAGTATGCAAAGCATGCATCTCAATTAGTCAGCAACCATAGTCCCGCCC
CTAACTCCGCCCATCCCGCCCCTAACTCCGCCCAGTTCCGCCCATTCTCCGCCCCATGGCTGACTAATTT
TTTTTATTTATGCAGAGGCCGAGGCCGCCTCTGCCTCTGAGCTATTCCAGAAGTAGTGAGGAGGCTTTTT
TGGAGGCCTAGGCTTTTGCAAAAAGCTCCCGGGAGCTTGTATATCCATTTTCGGATCTGATCAGCACGTG
TTGACAATTAATCATCGGCATAGTATATCGGCATAGTATAATACGACAAGGTGAGGAACTAAACCATGGC
CAAGTTGACCAGTGCCGTTCCGGTGCTCACCGCGCGCGACGTCGCCGGAGCGGTCGAGTTCTGGACCGAC
CGGCTCGGGTTCT
